>Addgene plasmid #31248 | pCMV-Tag4A-MITF-M (D380N) | addgene partial sequence | sequence record 35780 | T7 5'-TAATACGACTCACTATAGGG-3'
ACCGGGCCCTACTTATCGTCGTCATCCTTGTAATCCTCGAGGTCGACGGTATCGATAAGCTTACAAGTGT
GCTCCGTCTCTTCCATGCTCATACTGCTCCTCCGGCTGCTTGTTTTGGAAGCTCCGGGGGACACTGAGGA
AAGGAGTGGATCAGTGACACCGACGGGAGAAAGGGTGTCGTTCATCAGGATGTCTTCCAGTTTGGATCCC
ATTTTTGTGGGGACACTATAGGCTTGGTTGGCCTCAGTCCCAGTTCCGAGGTTGTTGTTGAAGGTGATGG
TGCCATCCGTGAGATCGAGAGTTGTTGTACAGGTTAGGTCTGCATGATGCTGAAGGAGGTCTTGGCTGCA
GTTCTCAAGAACGGGTTCTTGCTTGATGATCCGATTCACCAAATCTGGAGAGCAGAGACCCGTGGATGGA
ATAAGGGAAAGTCCATGAGCTCGAGCCTGCATTTCAAGTTCCTGTATTCTGAGCAACAAATGCCGGTTGG
CGTGCTCCAGTTTCTTCTGTCGGTTTTCAAGTTCTTTTGCGCGTTGCTGTTCTCGTTGCAACTTTCGGAT
ATAGTCCACGGATGCTTTTAAGATGGTTCCCTTGTTCCAGCGCATGTCTGGATCATTTGACTTGGGAATC
AAAGTACCTAGTTCTTTAATGCGGTCATTTATGTTAAATCTTCTTCTTCGTTCAATCAGGTTGTGATTGT
CCTTTTTCTGCCTCTCTTTGGCCAGTGCTCTTGCTTCANACTCTGTGAGCTCCCTTTTTATGTTGGGAAG
GNTGGCTGGACAGGAGTTGCTGATGGTGAGGCCTGGTGGGGGCAGANCTTGGTTTCCATAAAGATCAATC
AAGTTTCCCGAGACAGGCAACGTATTTGCCATTTGCAAAGCANATCCATCAAGCCCAAGATTTCCTCATT
ATAACTTGATTCTAGGCTAA
