[The description below was written by a language model from this plasmid's Addgene catalogue record.]
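Description:
pCMV-Tag4A-MITF-M (D380N) is a mammalian expression plasmid built on the commercial pCMV-Tag4A backbone (about 4.3 kb without insert), a vector designed to express a cloned open reading frame with a C-terminal FLAG epitope supplied by the backbone. As the backbone name indicates, expression in mammalian cells is driven by a CMV promoter, although the record provides no feature table and does not list the promoter, origin or polyadenylation elements explicitly. The plasmid is maintained at high copy number in E. coli under kanamycin selection. In mammalian cells it carries a neomycin resistance marker, so stably transfected cells can be selected with G418.

The insert is a 1,257 bp human cDNA encoding the M isoform of MITF (microphthalmia-associated transcription factor), the melanocyte-specific form of this basic helix-loop-helix leucine zipper regulator of pigment cell development and survival. It was cloned between EcoRI and HindIII sites, both of which are preserved, placing the coding sequence in frame with the downstream FLAG tag so the protein can be detected or immunoprecipitated with anti-FLAG antibodies. The coding sequence carries a point mutation changing aspartic acid 380 to asparagine.

The construct comes from a study reporting frequent mutations in the MITF pathway in melanoma, which suggests that D380N is one of the variants examined there, though the record does not state its origin or functional effect. The plasmid is suited to transient or stable expression of tagged mutant MITF-M in cultured mammalian cells, for example to compare its expression, localisation or transcriptional activity with those of the wild-type protein.
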