Addgene plasmid #31248: pCMV-Tag4A-MITF-M (D380N)
Depositing lab: Yardena Samuels. Depositing organization: National Human Genome Research Institute (NHGRI). Publication: Frequent mutations in the MITF pathway in melanoma. Cronin JC, Wunderlich J, Loftus SK, Prickett TD, Wei X, Ridd K, Vemula S, Burrell AS, Agrawal NS, Lin JC, Banister CE, Buckhaults P, Rosenberg SA, Bastian BC, Pavan WJ, Samuels Y. Pigment Cell Melanoma Res. 2009 Aug . 22(4):435-44. 10.1111/j.1755-148X.2009.00578.x PubMed 19422606.
Backbone
  Vector backbone: pCMV-TAG4A
  Backbone manufacturer: Stratagene
  Backbone size w/o insert (bp): 4300
  Vector type: Mammalian Expression, Bacterial Expression
  Selectable markers: Neomycin (select with G418)
Growth in bacteria
  Bacterial resistance: Kanamycin, 50 μg/mL
  Growth temperature: 37°C
  Growth strain: DH5alpha
  Copy number: High Copy
Gene/Insert
  Gene/Insert name: MITF-M
  Species: H. sapiens (human)
  Insert size (bp): 1257
  Mutation: Aspartic acid 380 changed to Asparagine
  GenBank ID: NP_000239
  Entrez Gene: MITF (a.k.a. CMM8, COMMAD, MI, MITF-A, WS2, WS2A, bHLHe32)
  Tag / fusion protein: FLAG (C terminal on backbone)
  Cloning method: Restriction Enzyme; 5′ cloning site EcoRI (not destroyed); 3′ cloning site HindIII (not destroyed)
  Sequencing primers: 5′ N/A
Terms and licenses: Academic/Nonprofit Terms; Industry Terms: Not Available to Industry
How to cite: pCMV-Tag4A-MITF-M (D380N) was a gift from Yardena Samuels (Addgene plasmid # 31248 ; http://n2t.net/addgene:31248 ; RRID:Addgene_31248)
